>Addgene plasmid #182390 | pRSFDuet-1_VNp-mNeongreen_OmpA-mCherry | addgene full sequence | sequence record 364909 | Addgene NGS Result
CTTCGCTGGCGGTGTTGAGTACGCGATCACTCCTGAAATCGCTACCCGTCTGGAATACCAGTGGACCAAC
AACATCGGTGACGCACACACCATCGGCACTCGTCCGGACAACGGCATGCTGAGCCTGGGTGTTTCCTACC
GTTTCGGTCAGGGCGAAGGATCCGGTGGTGGTGGTTCGGGTATGGTGAGCAAGGGCGAGGAGGATAACAT
GGCCATCATCAAGGAGTTCATGCGCTTCAAGGTGCACATGGAGGGCTCCGTGAACGGCCACGAGTTCGAG
ATCGAGGGCGAGGGCGAGGGCCGCCCCTACGAGGGCACCCAGACCGCCAAGCTGAAGGTGACCAAGGGTG
GCCCCCTGCCCTTCGCCTGGGACATCCTGTCCCCTCAGTTCATGTACGGCTCCAAGGCCTACGTGAAGCA
CCCCGCCGACATCCCCGACTACTTGAAGCTGTCCTTCCCCGAGGGCTTCAAGTGGGAGCGCGTGATGAAC
TTCGAGGACGGCGGCGTGGTGACCGTGACCCAGGACTCCTCCCTGCAGGACGGCGAGTTCATCTACAAGG
TGAAGCTGCGCGGCACCAACTTCCCCTCCGACGGCCCCGTAATGCAGAAGAAGACTATGGGCTGGGAGGC
CTCCTCCGAGCGGATGTACCCCGAGGACGGCGCCCTGAAGGGCGAGATCAAGCAGAGGCTGAAGCTGAAG
GACGGCGGCCACTACGACGCTGAGGTCAAGACCACCTACAAGGCCAAGAAGCCCGTGCAGCTGCCCGGCG
CCTACAACGTCAACATCAAGTTGGACATCACCTCCCACAACGAGGACTACACCATCGTGGAACAGTACGA
ACGCGCCGAGGGCCGCCACTCCACCGGCGGCATGGACGAGCTGTACAAGTAAAGATCCGAATTCGAGCTC
GGCGCGCCTGCAGGTCGACAAGCTTGCGGCCGCATAATGCTTAAGTCGAACAGAAAGTAATCGTATTGTA
CACGGCCGCATAATCGAAATTAATACGACTCACTATAGGGGAATTGTGAGCGGATAACAATTCCCCATCT
TAGTATATTAGTTAAGTATAAGAAGGAGATATACATATGGATGTATTCATGAAAGGACTTTCAAAGGCCA
AGGAGGGAGTTGTGGCAGCTGCTGAGAAAACCAAACAGGGTGTGGCAGAAGCAGCAGGAAAGACAAAAGA
GGGTGTTCTCAGATCTGGAGGAAGCGGAATGGTGAGCAAGGGCGAGGAGGATAACATGGCCTCTCTCCCA
GCGACACATGAGTTACACATCTTTGGCTCCATCAACGGTGTGGACTTTGACATGGTGGGTCAGGGCACCG
GCAATCCAAATGATGGTTATGAGGAGTTAAACCTGAAGTCCACCAAGGGTGACCTCCAGTTCTCCCCCTG
GATTCTGGTCCCTCATATCGGGTATGGCTTCCATCAGTACCTGCCCTACCCTGACGGGATGTCGCCTTTC
CAGGCCGCGATGGTAGATGGCTCCGGATACCAAGTCCATCGCACAATGCAGTTTGAAGATGGTGCCTCCC
TTACTGTTAACTACCGCTACACCTACGAGGGAAGCCACATCAAAGGAGAGGCCCAGGTGAAGGGGACTGG
TTTCCCTGCTGACGGTCCTGTGATGACCAACTCGCTGACCGCTGCGGACTGGTGCAGGTCGAAGAAGACT
TACCCCAACGACAAAACCATCATCAGTACCTTTAAGTGGAGTTACACCACTGGAAATGGCAAGCGCTACC
GGAGCACTGCGCGGACCACCTACACCTTTGCCAAGCCAATGGCGGCTAACTATCTGAAGAACCAGCCGAT
GTACGTGTTCCGTAAGACGGAGCTCAAGCACTCCAAGACCGAGCTCAACTTCAAGGAGTGGCAAAAGGCC
TTTACCGATGTGATGGGCATGGACGAGCTGTACAAGGCTAGCGGAGGAAGCGGAATGATGTTCTTACCAA
CCGATTATTGTTGCAGGTTAAGCGATCAAGAGTATATGGAGCTTGTGTTTGAGAATGGCCAGATTCTTGC
AAAGGGCCAAAGATCCAACGTTTCTCTGCATAATCAACGTACCAAATCGATCATGGATTTGTATGAGGCA
GAGTATAACGAGGATTTCATGAAGAGTATCATTCATGGTGGTGGTGGTGCCATCACAAATCTCGGGGACA
CGCAGGTTGTTCCACAAAGTCATGTTGCTGCTGCCCATGAAACAAACATGTTGGAAAGCAATAAACATGT
TGACTAAACTAGTTAACTCGAGTCTGGTAAAGAAACCGCTGCTGCGAAATTTGAACGCCAGCACATGGAC
TCGTCTACTAGCGCAGCTTAATTAACCTAGGCTGCTGCCACCGCTGAGCAATAACTAGCATAACCCCTTG
GGGCCTCTAAACGGGTCTTGAGGGGTTTTTTGCTGAAAGGAGGAACTATATCCGGATTGGCGAATGGG
[124 nt withheld, positions 2449-2572]
C
[91 nt withheld, positions 2574-2664]
A
[49 nt withheld, positions 2666-2714]
CCTTTGACGTTGGAGTCCACGTTCTTT
[37 nt withheld, positions 2742-2778]
ACCCTATCTCGGTCTATTCTTTTGATTTATAAGGGATTTTGCCGATTTCGGCCTATTGGTTAAAAAATGA
GCTGATTTAACAAAAATTTAACGCGAATTTTAACAAAATATTAACGTTTACAATTTCTGGCGGCACGATG
GCATGAGATTATCAAAAAGGATCTTCACCTAGATCCTTTTAAATTAAAAATGAAGTTTTAAATCAATCTA
AAGTATATATGAGTAAACTTGGTCTGACAGTTACCAATGCTTAATCAGTGAGGCACCTATCTCAGCGATC
TGTCTATTTCGTTCATCCATAGTTGCCTGACTCCCCGTCGTGTAGATAACTACGATACGGGAGGGCTTAC
CATCTGGCCCCAGTGCTGCAATGATACCGCGAGACCCACGCTCACCGGCTCCAGATTTATCAGCAATAAA
CCAGCCAGCCGGAAGGGCCGAGCGCAGAAGTGGTCCTGCAACTTTATCCGCCTCCATCCAGTCTATTAAT
TGTTGCCGGGAAGCTAGAGTAAGTAGTTCGCCAGTTAATAGTTTGCGCAACGTTGTTGCCATTGCTACAG
GCATCGTGGTGTCACGCTCGTCGTTTGGTATGGCTTCATTCAGCTCCGGTTCCCAACGATCAAGGCGAGT
TACATGATCCCCCATGTTGTGCAAAAAAGCGGTTAGCTCCTTCGGTCCTCCGATCGTTGTCAGAAGTAAG
TTGGCCGCAGTGTTATCACTCATGGTTATGGCAGCACTGCATAATTCTCTTACTGTCATGCCATCCGTAA
GATGCTTTTCTGTGACTGGTGAGTACTCAACCAAGTCATTCTGAGAATAGTGTATGCGGCGACCGAGTTG
CTCTTGCCCGGCGTCAATACGGGATAATACCGCGCCACATAGCAGAACTTTAAAAGTGCTCATCATTGGA
AAACGTTCTTCGGGGCGAAAACTCTCAAGGATCTTACCGCTGTTGAGATCCAGTTCGATGTAACCCACTC
GTGCACCCAACTGATCTTCAGCATCTTTTACTTTCACCAGCGTTTCTGGGTGAGCAAAAACAGGAAGGCA
AAATGCCGCAAAAAAGGGAATAAGGGCGACACGGAAATGTTGAATACTCATACTCTTCCTTTTTCAATCA
TGATTGAAGCATTTATCAGGGTTATTGTCTCATGAGCGGATACATATTTGAATGTATTTAGAAAAATAAA
CAAATAGGTCATGACCAAAATCCCTTAACGTGAGTTTTCGTTCCACTGAGCGTCAGACCCCGTAGAAAAG
ATCAAAGGATCTTCTTGAGATCCTTTTTTTCTGCGCGTAATCTGCTGCTTGCAAACAAAAAAACCACCGC
TACCAGCGGTGGTTTGTTTGCCGGATCAAGAGCTACCAACTCTTTTTCCGAAGGTAACTGGCTTCAGCAG
AGCGCAGATACCAAATACTGTCCTTCTAGTGTAGCCGTAGTTAGGCCACCACTTCAAGAACTCTGTAGCA
CCGCCTACATACCTCGCTCTGCTAATCCTGTTACCAGTGGCTGCTGCCAGTGGCGATAAGTCGTGTCTTA
CCGGGTTGGACTCAAGACGATAGTTACCGGATAAGGCGCAGCGGTCGGGCTGAACGGGGGGTTCGTGCAC
ACAGCCCAGCTTGGAGCGAACGACCTACACCGAACTGAGATACCTACAGCGTGAGCTATGAGAAAGCGCC
ACGCTTCCCGAAGGGAGAAAGGCGGACAGGTATCCGGTAAGCGGCAGGGTCGGAACAGGAGAGCGCACGA
GGGAGCTTCCAGGGGGAAACGCCTGGTATCTTTATAGTCCTGTCGGGTTTCGCCACCTCTGACTTGAGCG
TCGATTTTTGTGATGCTCGTCAGGGGGGCGGAGCCTATGGAAAAACGCCAGCAACGCGGCCTTTTTACGG
TTCCTGGCCTTTTGCTGGCCTTTTGCTCACATGTTCTTTCCTGCGTTATCCCCTGATTCTGTGGATAACC
GTATTACCGCCTTTGAGTGAGCTGATACCGCTCGCCGCAGCCGAACGACCGAGCGCAGCGAGTCAGTGAG
CGAGGAAGCGGAAGAGCGCCTGATGCGGTATTTTCTCCTTACGCATCTGTGCGGTATTTCACACCGCAAT
GGTGCACTCTCAGTACAATCTGCTCTGATGCCGCATAGTTAAGCCAGTATACACTCCGCTATCGCTACGT
GACTGGGTCATGGCTGCGCCCCGACACCCGCCAACACCCGCTGACGCGCCCTGACGGGCTTGTCTGCTCC
CGGCATCCGCTTACAGACAAGCTGTGACCGTCTCCGGGAGCTGCATGTGTCAGAGGTTTTCACCGTCATC
ACCGAAACGCGCGAGGCAGCTGCGGTAAAGCTCATCAGCGTGGTCGTGAAGCGATTCACAGATGTCTGCC
TGTTCATCCGCGTCCAGCTCGTTGAGTTTCTCCAGAAGCGTTAATGTCTGGCTTCTGATAAAGCGGGCCA
TGTTAAGGGCGGTTTTTTCCTGTTTGGTCACTGATGCCTCCGTGTAAGGGGGATTTCTGTTCATGGGGGT
AATGATACCGATGAAACGAGAGAGGATGCTCACGATACGGGTTACTGATGATGAACATGCCCGGTTACTG
GAACGTTGTGAGGGTAAACAACTGGCGGTATGGATGCGGCGGGACCAGAGAAAAATCACTCAGGGTCAAT
GCCAGCGCTTCGTTAATACAGATGTAGGTGTTCCACAGGGTAGCCAGCAGCATCCTGCGATGCAGATCCG
GAACATAATGGTGCAGGGCGCTGACTTCCGCGTTTCCAGACTTTACGAAACACGGAAACCGAAGACCATT
CATGTTGTTGCTCAGGTCGCAGACGTTTTGCAGCAGCAGTCGCTTCACGTTCGCTCGCGTATCGGTGATT
CATTCTGCTAACCAGTAAGGCAACCCCGCCAGCCTAGCCGGGTCCTCAACGACAGGAGCACGATCATGCT
AGTCATGCCCCGCGCCCACCGGAAGGAGCTGACTGGGTTGAAGGCTCTCAAGGGCATCGGTCGAGATCCC
GGTGCCTAATGAGTGAGCTAACTTACATTAATTGCGTTGCGCTCACTGCCCGCTTTCCAGTCGGGAAACC
TGTCGTGCCAGCTGCATTAATGAATCGGCCAACGCGCGGGGAGAGGCGGTTTGCGTATTGGGCGCCAGGG
TGGTTTTTCTTTTCACCAGTGAGACGGGCAACAGCTGATTGCCCTTCACCGCCTGGCCCTGAGAGAGTTG
CAGCAAGCGGTCCACGCTGGTTTGCCCCAGCAGGCGAAAATCCTGTTTGATGGTGGTTAACGGCGGGATA
TAACATGAGCTGTCTTCGGTATCGTCGTATCCCACTACCGAGATGTCCGCACCAACGCGCAGCCCGGACT
CGGTAATGGCGCGCATTGCGCCCAGCGCCATCTGATCGTTGGCAACCAGCATCGCAGTGGGAACGATGCC
CTCATTCAGCATTTGCATGGTTTGTTGAAAACCGGACATGGCACTCCAGTCGCCTTCCCGTTCCGCTATC
GGCTGAATTTGATTGCGAGTGAGATATTTATGCCAGCCAGCCAGACGCAGACGCGCCGAGACAGAACTTA
ATGGGCCCGCTAACAGCGCGATTTGCTGGTGACCCAATGCGACCAGATGCTCCACGCCCAGTCGCGTACC
GTCTTCATGGGAGAAAATAATACTGTTGATGGGTGTCTGGTCAGAGACATCAAGAAATAACGCCGGAACA
TTAGTGCAGGCAGCTTCCACAGCAATGGCATCCTGGTCATCCAGCGGATAGTTAATGATCAGCCCACTGA
CGCGTTGCGCGAGAAGATTGTGCACCGCCGCTTTACAGGCTTCGACGCCGCTTCGTTCTACCATCGACAC
CACCACGCTGGCACCCAGTTGATCGGCGCGAGATTTAATCGCCGCGACAATTTGCGACGGCGCGTGCAGG
GCCAGACTGGAGGTGGCAACGCCAATCAGCAACGACTGTTTGCCCGCCAGTTGTTGTGCCACGCGGTTGG
GAATGTAATTCAGCTCCGCCATCGCCGCTTCCACTTTTTCCCGCGTTTTCGCAGAAACGTGGCTGGCCTG
GTTCACCACGCGGGAAACGGTCTGATAAGAGACACCGGCATACTCTGCGACATCGTATAACGTTACTGGT
TTCACATTCACCACCCTGAATTGACTCTCTTCCGGGCGCTATCATGCCATACCGCGAAAGGTTTTGCGCC
ATTCGATGGTGTCCGGGATCTCGACGCTCTCCCTTATGCGACTCCTGCATTAGGAAGCAGCCCAGTAGTA
GGTTGAGGCCGTTGAGCACCGCCGCCGCAAGGAATGGTGCATGCAAGGAGATGGCGCCCAACAGTCCCCC
GGCCACGGGGCCTGCCACCATACCCACGCCGAAACAAGCGCTCATGAGCCCGAAGTGGCGAGCCCGATCT
TCCCCATCGGTGATGTCGGCGATATAGGCGCCAGCAACCGCACCTGTGGCGCCGGTGATGCCGGCCACGA
TGCGTCCGGCGTAGAGGATCGAGATCGATCTCGATCCCGCGAAATTAATACGACTCACTATAGGGGAATT
GTGAGCGGATAACAATTCCCCTCTAGAAATAATTTTGTTTAACTTTAAGAAGGAGATATACCATGAAAAA
GACAGCTATCGCGATTGCAGTGGCACTGGCTGGTTTCGCTACCGTAGCGCAGGCCGCTCCGAAAGATAAC
ACCTGGTACACTGGTGCTAAACTGGGCTGGTCCCAGTACCATGACACTGGTTTCATCAACAACAATGGCC
CGACCCATGAAAACCAACTGGGCGCTGGTGCTTTTGGTGGTTACCAGGTTAACCCGTATGTTGGCTTTGA
AATGGGTTACGACTGGTTAGGTCGTATGCCGTACAAAGGCAGCGTTGAAAACGGTGCATACAAAGCTCAG
GGCGTTCAACTGACCGCTAAACTGGGTTACCCAATCACTGACGACCTGGACATCTACACTCGTCTGGGTG
GCATGGTATGGCGTGCAGACACTAAATCCAACGTTTATGGTAAAAACCACGACACCGGCGTTTCTCCGGT
Features (pLannotate 1.2.2; 25 found; start..end, strand, type, name):
    182..889     +  CDS            mCherry: mCherry is a basic (constitutively fluorescent) red fluorescent protein published in 2004, derived from Discosoma sp.. It is reported to be a very rapidly-maturing monomer with low acid sensitivity.
   1001..1019    +  promoter       T7 promoter: promoter for bacteriophage T7 RNA polymerase
   1020..1044    +  protein_bind   lac operator: The lac repressor binds to the lac operator to inhibit transcription in E. coli. This inhibition can be relieved by adding lactose or isopropyl-β-D-thiogalactopyranoside (IPTG). lac repressor encoded by lacI
   1087..1146    +  CDS            Sncb (fragment): SYUB_MOUSE - Experimental evidence at protein level: Swiss-Prot protein existence level 1. May be involved in neuronal plasticity. From Mus musculus (Mouse).
   1219..1926    +  CDS            mNeonGreen: mNeonGreen is a basic (constitutively fluorescent) green/yellow fluorescent protein published in 2013, derived from Branchiostoma lanceolatum. It is reported to be a very rapidly-maturing monomer with moderate acid sensitivity.
   1945..2244    +  CDS            PIF6 (fragment): PIF6_ARATH - Also known as BHLH132, EN111, PIL2. Experimental evidence at protein level: Swiss-Prot protein existence level 1. From Arabidopsis thaliana (Mouse-ear cress).
   2269..2310    +  CDS            S-Tag (fragment): affinity and epitope tag derived from pancreatic ribonuclease A
   2340..2357    +  CDS            SET1 (fragment): solubility-enhancement tag derived from T7 phage gene 10B
   2365..2412    +  terminator     T7 terminator: transcription terminator for bacteriophage T7 RNA polymerase
   2449..2904    +  rep_origin     f1 ori (sequence partly withheld): f1 bacteriophage origin of replication; arrow indicates direction of (+) strand synthesis
   3019..3879    -  CDS            AmpR: β-lactamase; bla; confers resistance to ampicillin, carbenicillin, and related antibiotics
   3880..3972    -  promoter       AmpR promoter: bla
   4053..4641    +  rep_origin     ori: high-copy-number ColE1/pMB1/pBR322/pUC origin of replication
   4827..4966    -  misc_feature   bom: basis of mobility region from pBR322
   5068..5259    -  CDS            rop: Rop protein, which maintains plasmids at low copy number; rop
   5276..5656    +  CDS            YPB1_ECOLX: Protein predicted: Swiss-Prot protein existence level 4. From Escherichia coli.
   5718..5782    -  CDS            TcR (fragment): tetracycline efflux protein; tet; confers resistance to tetracycline
   5797..5818    -  protein_bind   CAP binding site: CAP binding activates transcription in the presence of cAMP. E. coli catabolite activator protein
   5831..6913    -  CDS            lacI: lac repressor; lacI; The lac repressor binds to the lac operator to inhibit transcription in E. coli. This inhibition can be relieved by adding lactose or isopropyl-β-D-thiogalactopyranoside (IPTG).
   6914..6991    -  promoter       lacI promoter: lacI
   6999..7278    -  CDS            TcR (fragment): tetracycline efflux protein; tet; confers resistance to tetracycline
   7304..7322    +  promoter       T7 promoter: promoter for bacteriophage T7 RNA polymerase
   7323..7347    +  protein_bind   lac operator: The lac repressor binds to the lac operator to inhibit transcription in E. coli. This inhibition can be relieved by adding lactose or isopropyl-β-D-thiogalactopyranoside (IPTG). lac repressor encoded by lacI
   7362..7384    +  RBS            RBS: efficient ribosome binding site from bacteriophage T7 gene 10 (Olins and Rangwala, 1989)
   7391..163     +  CDS            ompA (fragment) (across the origin): OMPA_ECOLI - Also known as con From Escherichia coli (strain K12).
