[The description below was written by a language model from this plasmid's Addgene catalogue record and pLannotate feature annotations shown in this document.]
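Description:
pRSFDuet-1_VNp-mNeongreen_OmpA-mCherry is a 7.8 kb bacterial co-expression plasmid that produces two fluorescent fusion proteins in E. coli from separate T7 promoter/lac operator cassettes. In the first cassette, a T7 gene 10 ribosome binding site leads into an ompA fragment (the E. coli outer membrane protein) that continues into mCherry, giving a red marker of the outer membrane. The second cassette encodes the Vesicle Nucleating peptide (VNp) at the N terminus of mNeonGreen. The annotation software labels this short leader as a beta-synuclein-like fragment. The catalogue describes this insert as His-tagged, although no His tag is annotated. Downstream of mNeonGreen the table also shows a PIF6 fragment, a partial S-Tag and a short SET1 match before the T7 terminator. The catalogue entry does not mention these, and whether they are in frame with the fusion cannot be judged from the record. A lacI gene with its own promoter supplies the repressor, so expression is IPTG-inducible in a host that provides T7 RNA polymerase.

The catalogue names pRSFDuet-1 as the backbone, but the sequenced features do not match that vector's usual RSF origin and kanamycin marker. The table instead shows AmpR with its promoter, a ColE1/pMB1-type origin with bom and rop, an f1 ori and tetracycline-resistance remnants. These fit the listed ampicillin selection and resemble a pET/pETDuet-type backbone. The presence of rop also sits awkwardly with the "high copy" designation.

According to the stated purpose and the associated publication title, the plasmid is used to study vesicle-packaged recombinant protein production. Green VNp-tagged cargo can be imaged alongside the red OmpA-labelled outer membrane.
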