Addgene plasmid #182390: pRSFDuet-1_VNp-mNeongreen_OmpA-mCherry
Purpose: Bacterial expression of Vesicle Nucleating peptide-mNeongreen and ompA-mCherry fusions
Depositing lab: Dan Mulvihill. Depositing organization: London and South East University Group (LASE). Publication: High-yield vesicle-packaged recombinant protein production from E. coli. Eastwood TA, Baker K, Streather BR, Allen N, Wang L, Botchway SW, Brown IR, Hiscock JR, Lennon C, Mulvihill DP. Cell Rep Methods. 2023 Feb 2;3(2):100396. doi: 10.1016/j.crmeth.2023.100396. eCollection 2023 Feb 27. PubMed 36936078.
Backbone
  Vector backbone: pRSFDUET-1
  Backbone manufacturer: Novagen
  Vector type: Bacterial Expression
Growth in bacteria
  Bacterial resistance: Ampicillin, 100 μg/mL
  Growth temperature: 37°C
  Growth strain: DH5alpha
  Copy number: High Copy
Gene/Insert 1
  Gene/Insert name: VNp-mNeongreen-His
  Species: Branchiostoma lanceolatum
  GenBank ID: UniProtKB: A0A1S4NYF2
  Promoter: T7
  Tag / fusion protein: Vesicle Nucleating peptide (VNp) (N terminal on insert)
  Cloning method: Restriction Enzyme; 5′ cloning site Unknown (unknown if destroyed); 3′ cloning site Unknown (unknown if destroyed)
  Sequencing primers: 5′ n/a
Gene/Insert 2
  Gene/Insert name: OmpA-mCherry
  Promoter: T7
  Cloning method: Restriction Enzyme; 5′ cloning site Unknown (unknown if destroyed); 3′ cloning site Unknown (unknown if destroyed)
  Sequencing primers: 5′ n/a
Resource information
  A portion of this plasmid was derived from a plasmid made by: Synthetic
Terms and licenses: Academic/Nonprofit Terms; Industry Terms: Not Available to Industry
How to cite: pRSFDuet-1_VNp-mNeongreen_OmpA-mCherry was a gift from Dan Mulvihill (Addgene plasmid # 182390 ; http://n2t.net/addgene:182390 ; RRID:Addgene_182390)
